>Addgene plasmid #24965 | pCS2 xLabial | addgene partial sequence | sequence record 30928 | 24965 with T3
GGCCGCTCTAGAACTAGTGGATCCCCCGGGCTGCAGGAATTCCGTCCAGAGGAGAAGACCAGGTGAAAGA
TTGAGGGATCAGCAGGTTCCTCAGCTGTCCGGCCAGAGAAGTCTCCCTAGAGATGAATTCCTACCTAGAA
TACACTTCTTGCGGGGATGTTTTAGCTTTTTCACCCAAGTTCTGCCGCAGCGACCACAGAAACATGAACT
TGCAGCCTTACCCTAGAAGTGGAGCAGATCATTCCTTTATGCCAGTCGGGGGTGTGCCCGGATCAGTTGC
CCACCAGGCTCCACACCAGTCTCCAGCACTTTATGCTCCTTGCAGCCTGGATGTCGCCTATGAGCCGACC
CCACCTTCTGACTACAGTTTCTTGCACAGCAGCCCCGATTACGATTATTATGGATCTAATCACCAGATAG
AAGAGACTGGGGGGCACATTCCCTATGGTAGCTCACTATTTCCAGGCAATGGATCTTACATCCTCAATGG
GCAGCTGAGCTACAGGACTCTTGGAGAAGAAACTCAAATGGCCCAGTGTAAGGAACCACTAGAAGTTTAT
CCTGGGGGCAACTTGCAGAGTATCTCCCCCTCGCCTGGCACTTACCCAAAACCTGCCTCCCCGGCATCTG
ACAGCTATGTCAGCACGTTTGATTGGATGAAAGTTAAAAGGAACCCTCCTAAGAAGAGTATACCATCTGA
ATATGGGGTAACAAGTCCCCCCTGCAATGTGAGGACAAATTTCACCACCAAACAACTGACTGAGCTCGAA
AAGGAGTTTCACTTTAACAAGTATCTCACAAGAGCAAGGCGCATCGAAATCGCAAACTCTCTGCAGCTCA
ACGATA
