[The description below was written by a language model from this plasmid's Addgene catalogue record.]
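Description:
pCS2 xLabial is a pCS2-based expression plasmid carrying the Xenopus laevis labial homeobox gene, annotated in the record as hoxd1 (also known as Xlab or Xhox.lab1). The backbone is listed at about 4.1 kb without the insert and is catalogued as a mammalian expression vector. It is maintained in E. coli as a high-copy plasmid under ampicillin selection. The insert was introduced by restriction enzyme cloning, but the record does not give the sites used, the insert size, or whether the clone is the full-length coding sequence. No epitope tags, fusions or reporters are listed.

The record does not state the promoter or other regulatory elements, and no feature table is provided. The recommended sequencing primers are SP6 on the 5′ side and T3 on the 3′ side, which indicates that these phage promoter sequences flank the cloning region. This matches the general design of the pCS2 family, in which a strong viral promoter and a polyadenylation signal usually drive expression in vertebrate cells, while an upstream SP6 promoter allows in vitro transcription of sense mRNA. The presence of those parts in this particular plasmid is inferred from the backbone name rather than documented here.

The associated publication concerns homeobox genes expressed specifically in the organizer region of Xenopus embryos. The construct is therefore likely intended for studying labial/hoxd1 in early frog development, for example through synthetic mRNA for embryo microinjection, expression in cultured cells, or antisense probe synthesis from the 3′ phage promoter. The record itself does not specify an application.
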