Addgene plasmid #24965: pCS2 xLabial
Depositing lab: Edward De Robertis. Depositing organization: University of California, Los Angeles (UCLA). Publication: Organizer-specific homeobox genes in Xenopus laevis embryos. Blumberg B, Wright CV, De Robertis EM, Cho KW. Science. 1991 Jul 12. 253(5016):194-6. 10.1126/science.1677215 PubMed 1677215.
Backbone
  Vector backbone: pCS2
  Backbone size w/o insert (bp): 4100
  Vector type: Mammalian Expression
Growth in bacteria
  Bacterial resistance: Ampicillin, 100 μg/mL
  Growth temperature: 37°C
  Growth strain: DH5alpha
  Copy number: High Copy
Gene/Insert
  Gene/Insert name: labial
  Species: X. laevis (frog)
  GenBank ID: M63873
  Entrez Gene: hoxd1 (a.k.a. Xlab, xhoxd1, Xhox.lab, MGC131028, Xhox.lab1)
  Cloning method: Restriction Enzyme
  Sequencing primers: 5′ SP6; 3′ T3
Terms and licenses: Academic/Nonprofit Terms; Industry Terms: Not Available to Industry
How to cite: pCS2 xLabial was a gift from Edward De Robertis (Addgene plasmid # 24965 ; http://n2t.net/addgene:24965 ; RRID:Addgene_24965)
